>Addgene plasmid #71920 | pAC1423-pX-sgRNA-2xPBSb | depositor full sequence | sequence record 134366 | pAC1423-pX-sgRNA-2xPBSb sequence 3237 bps
GGCGCGCCGAGGGCCTATTTCCCATGATTCCTTCATATTTGCATATACGATACAAGGCTGTTAGAGAGAT
AATTGGAATTAATTTGACTGTAAACACAAAGATATTAGTACAAAATACGTGACGTAGAAAGTAATAATTT
CTTGGGTAGTTTGCAGTTTTAAAATTATGTTTTAAAATGGACTATCATATGCTTACCGTAACTTGAAAGT
ATTTCGATTTCTTGGCTTTATATATCTTGTGGAAAGGACGAAACACCGGGTCTTCGAGAAGACCTGTTTA
AGAGCTATGCTGGAAACAGCATAGCAAGTTTAAATAAGGCTAGTCCGTTATCAACTTGAAAAAGTGGCAC
CGAGTCGGTGCCAATTGGGTCTCCAGATTTGATATAGCCTTGATATAAGATCTTTTTTTGTTTTAGAGCT
AGAAATAGCAAGTTAAAATAAGGCTAGTCCGTAGCGCGTGCGCCAATTCTGCAGACAAATGGCGGCGCGC
CGCGGCCGCAGGAACCCCTAGTGATGGAGTTGGCCACTCCCTCTCTGCGCGCTCGCTCGCTCACTGAGGC
CGGGCGACCAAAGGTCGCCCGACGCCCGGGCTTTGCCCGGGCGGCCTCAGTGAGCGAGCGAGCGCGCAGC
TGCCTGCAGGGGCGCCTGATGCGGTATTTTCTCCTTACGCATCTGTGCGGTATTTCACACCGCATA
[142 nt withheld, positions 697-838]
C
[141 nt withheld, positions 840-980]
CCTTTGACGTTGGAGTCCACGTTCTTT
[37 nt withheld, positions 1008-1044]
ACCCTATCTCGGGCTATTCTTTTGATTTATAAGGGATTTTGCCGATTTCGGCCTATTGGTTAAAAAATGA
GCTGATTTAACAAAAATTTAACGCGAATTTTAACAAAATATTAACGTTTACAATTTTATGGTGCACTCTC
AGTACAATCTGCTCTGATGCCGCATAGTTAAGCCAGCCCCGACACCCGCCAACACCCGCTGACGCGCCCT
GACGGGCTTGTCTGCTCCCGGCATCCGCTTACAGACAAGCTGTGACCGTCTCCGGGAGCTGCATGTGTCA
GAGGTTTTCACCGTCATCACCGAAACGCGCGAGACGAAAGGGCCTCGTGATACGCCTATTTTTATAGGTT
AATGTCATGATAATAATGGTTTCTTAGACGTCAGGTGGCACTTTTCGGGGAAATGTGCGCGGAACCCCTA
TTTGTTTATTTTTCTAAATACATTCAAATATGTATCCGCTCATGAGACAATAACCCTGATAAATGCTTCA
ATAATATTGAAAAAGGAAGAGTATGAGTATTCAACATTTCCGTGTCGCCCTTATTCCCTTTTTTGCGGCA
TTTTGCCTTCCTGTTTTTGCTCACCCAGAAACGCTGGTGAAAGTAAAAGATGCTGAAGATCAGTTGGGTG
CACGAGTGGGTTACATCGAACTGGATCTCAACAGCGGTAAGATCCTTGAGAGTTTTCGCCCCGAAGAACG
TTTTCCAATGATGAGCACTTTTAAAGTTCTGCTATGTGGCGCGGTATTATCCCGTATTGACGCCGGGCAA
GAGCAACTCGGTCGCCGCATACACTATTCTCAGAATGACTTGGTTGAGTACTCACCAGTCACAGAAAAGC
ATCTTACGGATGGCATGACAGTAAGAGAATTATGCAGTGCTGCCATAACCATGAGTGATAACACTGCGGC
CAACTTACTTCTGACAACGATCGGAGGACCGAAGGAGCTAACCGCTTTTTTGCACAACATGGGGGATCAT
GTAACTCGCCTTGATCGTTGGGAACCGGAGCTGAATGAAGCCATACCAAACGACGAGCGTGACACCACGA
TGCCTGTAGCAATGGCAACAACGTTGCGCAAACTATTAACTGGCGAACTACTTACTCTAGCTTCCCGGCA
ACAATTAATAGACTGGATGGAGGCGGATAAAGTTGCAGGACCACTTCTGCGCTCGGCCCTTCCGGCTGGC
TGGTTTATTGCTGATAAATCTGGAGCCGGTGAGCGTGGAAGCCGCGGTATCATTGCAGCACTGGGGCCAG
ATGGTAAGCCCTCCCGTATCGTAGTTATCTACACGACGGGGAGTCAGGCAACTATGGATGAACGAAATAG
ACAGATCGCTGAGATAGGTGCCTCACTGATTAAGCATTGGTAACTGTCAGACCAAGTTTACTCATATATA
CTTTAGATTGATTTAAAACTTCATTTTTAATTTAAAAGGATCTAGGTGAAGATCCTTTTTGATAATCTCA
TGACCAAAATCCCTTAACGTGAGTTTTCGTTCCACTGAGCGTCAGACCCCGTAGAAAAGATCAAAGGATC
TTCTTGAGATCCTTTTTTTCTGCGCGTAATCTGCTGCTTGCAAACAAAAAAACCACCGCTACCAGCGGTG
GTTTGTTTGCCGGATCAAGAGCTACCAACTCTTTTTCCGAAGGTAACTGGCTTCAGCAGAGCGCAGATAC
CAAATACTGTCCTTCTAGTGTAGCCGTAGTTAGGCCACCACTTCAAGAACTCTGTAGCACCGCCTACATA
CCTCGCTCTGCTAATCCTGTTACCAGTGGCTGCTGCCAGTGGCGATAAGTCGTGTCTTACCGGGTTGGAC
TCAAGACGATAGTTACCGGATAAGGCGCAGCGGTCGGGCTGAACGGGGGGTTCGTGCACACAGCCCAGCT
TGGAGCGAACGACCTACACCGAACTGAGATACCTACAGCGTGAGCTATGAGAAAGCGCCACGCTTCCCGA
AGGGAGAAAGGCGGACAGGTATCCGGTAAGCGGCAGGGTCGGAACAGGAGAGCGCACGAGGGAGCTTCCA
GGGGGAAACGCCTGGTATCTTTATAGTCCTGTCGGGTTTCGCCACCTCTGACTTGAGCGTCGATTTTTGT
GATGCTCGTCAGGGGGGCGGAGCCTATGGAAAAACGCCAGCAACGCGGCCTTTTTACGGTTCCTGGCCTT
TTGCTGGCCTTTTGCTCACATGT
Features (pLannotate 1.2.2; 11 found; start..end, strand, type, name):
      9..249     +  promoter       U6 promoter: RNA polymerase III promoter for human U6 snRNA
    294..361     +  misc_RNA       tracrRNA (fragment): trans-activating CRISPR RNA for the Streptococcus pyogenes CRISPR/Cas9 system
    410..452     +  misc_RNA       gRNA scaffold (fragment): guide RNA scaffold for the Streptococcus pyogenes CRISPR/Cas9 system
    500..640     +  repeat_region  AAV2 ITR: inverted terminal repeat of adeno-associated virus serotype 2 inverted
    645..696     -  misc_feature   bom (fragment): basis of mobility region from pBR322
    715..1095    +  rep_origin     M13 ori (sequence partly withheld): M13 bacteriophage origin of replication; arrow indicates direction of (+) strand synthesis
   1171..1220    -  misc_feature   bom (fragment): basis of mobility region from pBR322
   1322..1357    -  CDS            rop (fragment): Rop protein, which maintains plasmids at low copy number; rop
   1452..1556    +  promoter       AmpR promoter: bla
   1557..2417    +  CDS            AmpR: β-lactamase; bla; confers resistance to ampicillin, carbenicillin, and related antibiotics
   2588..3176    +  rep_origin     ori: high-copy-number ColE1/pMB1/pBR322/pUC origin of replication
