[The description below was written by a language model from this plasmid's Addgene catalogue record and pLannotate feature annotations shown in this document.]
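Description:
pAC1423-pX-sgRNA-2xPBSb is a small (about 3.2 kb) empty cloning vector derived from pX330, built for expressing a modified Streptococcus pyogenes single guide RNA in mammalian cells. It is part of the Casilio system, a CRISPR-Cas9/Pumilio hybrid platform for gene regulation and genomic labeling. In bacteria the plasmid replicates from a high-copy pUC-type ColE1 origin and is selected with ampicillin through a bla (AmpR) cassette driven by its own promoter. The annotation also picks up an M13/f1-type phage origin, a single AAV2 inverted terminal repeat, and short fragments of bom and rop. These appear to be backbone remnants rather than functional parts; with only one ITR annotated, nothing in the record suggests the plasmid is meant for AAV packaging.

The payload is a human U6 RNA polymerase III promoter followed by sgRNA scaffold sequence, which the feature table detects as a tracrRNA fragment and a separate gRNA scaffold fragment. The fragmented matches are consistent with a scaffold altered by added sequence. According to the name and stated purpose, that addition is two copies of "PBSb", which in Casilio is a Pumilio/PUF binding site that lets PUF-domain effector fusions be recruited to the guide RNA. The PBS elements themselves are not annotated. No Cas9 coding sequence or mammalian selection marker appears in the table, so Cas9 or dCas9 and the PUF-fused effector would have to be supplied from other constructs. As an empty backbone, it is meant to receive a user-chosen spacer downstream of U6, although the record lists the cloning method as unknown and does not identify the insertion sites.
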