Addgene plasmid #71920: pAC1423-pX-sgRNA-2xPBSb
Purpose: (Empty Backbone) Cloning vector for expression of sgRNA-2xPBSb
Depositing lab: Albert Cheng. Depositing organization: Jackson Laboratory. Publication: Casilio: a versatile CRISPR-Cas9-Pumilio hybrid for gene regulation and genomic labeling. Cheng AW, Jillette N, Lee P, Plaskon D, Fujiwara Y, Wang W, Taghbalout A, Wang H. Cell Res. 2016 Feb;26(2):254-7. doi: 10.1038/cr.2016.3. Epub 2016 Jan 15. PubMed 26768771.
Backbone
  Vector backbone: pX330; pUC ori vector
  Vector type: Mammalian Expression, CRISPR
  Promoter: U6
Growth in bacteria
  Bacterial resistance: Ampicillin, 100 μg/mL
  Growth temperature: 37°C
  Growth strain: DH5alpha
  Copy number: Unknown
Gene/Insert
  Cloning method: Unknown
  Sequencing primers: 5′ gagggcctatttcccatgattcc; 3′ gccatttgtctgcagaattggc
Terms and licenses: Academic/Nonprofit Terms; Industry Terms: Not Available to Industry
Depositor comments: Please visit http://casil.io for more information, updates, and protocols.
How to cite: pAC1423-pX-sgRNA-2xPBSb was a gift from Albert Cheng (Addgene plasmid # 71920)
