>Addgene plasmid #71920 | pAC1423-pX-sgRNA-2xPBSb | addgene partial sequence | sequence record 136750 | hU6-F 5'-GAGGGCCTATTTCCCATGATT-3'
TTAGAGAGATAATTGGAATTAATTTGACTGTAAACACAAAGATATTAGTACAAAATACGTGACGTAGAAA
GTAATAATTTCTTGGGTAGTTTGCAGTTTTAAAATTATGTTTTAAAATGGACTATCATATGCTTACCGTA
ACTTGAAAGTATTTCGATTTCTTGGCTTTATATATCTTGTGGAAAGGACGAAACACCGGGTCTTCGAGAA
GACCTGTTTAAGAGCTATGCTGGAAACAGCATAGCAAGTTTAAATAAGGCTAGTCCGTTATCAACTTGAA
AAAGTGGCACCGAGTCGGTGCCAATTGGGTCTCCAGATTTGATATAGCCTTGATATAAGATCTTTTTTTG
TTTTAGAGCTAGAAATAGCAAGTTAAAATAAGGCTAGTCCGTAGCGCGTGCGCCAATTCTGCAGACAAAT
GGCGGCGCGCCGCGGCCGCAGGAACCCCTAGTGATGGAGTTGGCCACTCCCTCTCTGCGCGC
