>Addgene plasmid #71920 | pAC1423-pX-sgRNA-2xPBSb | addgene partial sequence | sequence record 136922 | pK03-R 5'-TTAATGCGCCGCTACAGGGCG-3'
ATACCGCACAGATGCGTAAGGAGAAAATACCGCATCAGGCGCCCCTGCAGGCAGCTGCGCGCT
